>Addgene plasmid #152060 | pGBW-m4134056 | addgene full sequence | sequence record 345633 | Addgene NGS Result
CGTTACATAACTTACGGTAAATGGCCCGCCTGGCTGACCGCCCAACGACCCCCGCCCATTGACGTCAATA
ATGACGTATGTTCCCATAGTAACGCCAATAGGGACTTTCCATTGACGTCAATGGGTGGAGTATTTACGGT
AAACTGCCCACTTGGCAGTACATCAAGTGTATCATATGCCAAGTACGCCCCCTATTGACGTCAATGACGG
TAAATGGCCCGCCTGGCATTATGCCCAGTACATGACCTTATGGGACTTTCCTACTTGGCAGTACATCTAC
GTATTAGTCATCGCTATTACCATGCTGATGCGGTTTTGGCAGTACATCAATGGGCGTGGATAGCGGTTTG
ACTCACGGGGATTTCCAAGTCTCCACCCCATTGACGTCAATGGGAGTTTGTTTTGGCACCAAAATCAACG
GGACTTTCCAAAATGTCGTAACAACTCCGCCCCATTGACGCAAATGGGCGGTAGGCGTGTACGGTGGGAG
GTCTATATAAGCAGAGCTGGTTTAGTGAACCGTCAGATCAGATCTTTGTCGATCCTACCATCCACTCGAC
ACACCCGCCAGCGGCCGCCACCATGGATTTGTTTATGAGAATCTTCACAATTGGAACTGTAACTTTGAAG
CAAGGTGAAATCAAGGATGCTACTCCTTCAGATTTTGTTCGCGCTACTGCAACGATACCGATACAAGCCT
CACTCCCTTTCGGATGGCTTATTGTTGGCGTTGCACTTCTTGCTGTTTTTCAGAGCGCTTCCAAAATCAT
AACCCTCAAAAAGAGATGGCAACTAGCACTCTCCAAGGGTGTTCACTTTGTTTGCAACTTGCTGTTGTTG
TTTGTAACAGTTTACTCACACCTTTTGCTCGTTGCTGCTGGCCTTGAAGCCCCTTTTCTCTATCTTTATG
CTTTAGTCTACTTCTTGCAGAGTATAAACTTTGTAAGAATAATAATGAGGCTTTGGCTTTGCTGGAAATG
CCGTTCCAAAAACCCATTACTTTATGATGCCAACTATTTTCTTTGCTGGCATACTAATTGTTACGACTAT
TGTATACCTTACAATAGTGTAACTTCTTCAATTGTCATTACTTCAGGTGATGGCACAACAAGTCCTATTT
CTGAACATGACTACCAGATTGGTGGTTATACTGAAAAATGGGAATCTGGAGTAAAAGACTGTGTTGTATT
ACACAGTTACTTCACTTCAGACTATTACCAGCTGTACTCAACTCAATTGAGTACAGACACTGGTGTTGAA
CATGTTACCTTCTTCATCTACAATAAAATTGTTGATGAGCCTGAAGAACATGTCCAAATTCACACAATCG
ACGGTTCATCCGGAGTTGTTAATCCAGTAATGGAACCAATTTATGATGAACCGACGACGACTACTAGCGT
GCCTTTGGAAAACCTTTACTTTCAGTCGAAGAGGCGATGGAAAAAGAATTTTATCGCGGTGAGTGCAGCC
AACAGATTCAAAAAGATATCCTCGTCTGGTGCCCTCTAAGCTAGCTTGACTGACTGAGATACAGCGTACC
TTCAGCTCACAGACATGATAAGATACATTGATGAGTTTGGACAAACCACAACTAGAATGCAGTGAAAAAA
ATGCTTTATTTGTGAAATTTGTGATGCTATTGCTTTATTTGTAACCATTATAAGCTGCAATAAACAAGTT
AACAACAACAATTGCATTCATTTTATGTTTCAGGTTCAGGGGGAGGTGTGGGAGGTTTTTTAAAGCAAGT
AAAACCTCTACAAATGTGGTATTGGCCCATCTCTATCGGTATCGTAGCATAACCCCTTGGGGCCTCTAAA
CGGGTCTTGAGGGGTTTTTTGTGCCCCTCGGGCCGGATTGCTATCTACCGGCATTGGCGCAGAAAAAAAT
GCCTGATGCGACGCTGCGCGTCTTATACTCCCACATATGCCAGATTCAGCAACGGATACGGCTTCCCCAA
CTTGCCCACTTCCATACGTGTCCTCCTTACCAGAAATTTATCCTTAAGGTCGTCAGCTATCCTGCAGGCG
ATCTCTCGATTTCGATCAAGACATTCCTTTAATGGTCTTTTCTGGACACCACTAGGGGTCAGAAGTAGTT
CATCAAACTTTCTTCCCTCCCTAATCTCATTGGTTACCTTGGGCTATCGAAACTTAATTAACCAGTCAAG
TCAGCTACTTGGCGAGATCGACTTGTCTGGGTTTCGACTACGCTCAGAATTGCGTCAGTCAAGTTCGATC
TGGTCCTTGCTATTGCACCCGTTCTCCGATTACGAGTTTCATTTAAATCATGTGAGCAAAAGGCCAGCAA
AAGGCCAGGAACCGTAAAAAGGCCGCGTTGCTGGCGTTTTTCCATAGGCTCCGCCCCCCTGACGAGCATC
ACAAAAATCGACGCTCAAGTCAGAGGTGGCGAAACCCGACAGGACTATAAAGATACCAGGCGTTTCCCCC
TGGAAGCTCCCTCGTGCGCTCTCCTGTTCCGACCCTGCCGCTTACCGGATACCTGTCCGCCTTTCTCCCT
TCGGGAAGCGTGGCGCTTTCTCATAGCTCACGCTGTAGGTATCTCAGTTCGGTGTAGGTCGTTCGCTCCA
AGCTGGGCTGTGTGCACGAACCCCCCGTTCAGCCCGACCGCTGCGCCTTATCCGGTAACTATCGTCTTGA
GTCCAACCCGGTAAGACACGACTTATCGCCACTGGCAGCAGCCACTGGTAACAGGATTAGCAGAGCGAGG
TATGTAGGCGGTGCTACAGAGTTCTTGAAGTGGTGGCCTAACTACGGCTACACTAGAAGAACAGTATTTG
GTATCTGCGCTCTGCTGAAGCCAGTTACCTTCGGAAAAAGAGTTGGTAGCTCTTGATCCGGCAAACAAAC
CACCGCTGGTAGCGGTGGTTTTTTTGTTTGCAAGCAGCAGATTACGCGCAGAAAAAAAGGATCTCAAGAA
GATCCTTTGATCTTTTCTACGGGGTCTGACGCTCAGTGGAACGAAAACTCACGTTAAGGGATTTTGGTCA
TGAGATTATCAAAAAGGATCTTCACCTAGATCCTTTTAAATTAAAAATGAAGTTTTAAATCAATCTAAAG
TATATATGAGTAAACTTGGTCTGACAGTTACCAATGCTTAATCAGTGAGGCACCTATCTCAGCGATCTGT
CTATTTCGTTCATCCATAGTTGCATTTAAATTTCCGAACTCTCCAAGGCCCTCGTCGGAAAATCTTCAAA
CCTTTCGTCCGATCCATCTTGCAGGCTACCTCTCGAACGAACTATCGCAAGTCTCTTGGCCGGCCTTGCG
CCTTGGCTATTGCTTGGCAGCGCCTATCGCCAGGTATTACTCCAATCCCGAATATCCGAGATCGGGATCA
CCCGAGAGAAGTTCAACCTACATCCTCAATCCCGATCTATCCGAGATCCGAGGAATATCGAAATCGGGGC
GCGCCTGGCCTCCGCGCCGGGTTTTGGCGCCTCCCGCGGGCGCCCCCCTCGTCACGGCGAGCGCTGCCAC
GTCAGACGAAGGGCGCAGGAGCGTCCTGATCCTTCCGCCCGGACGCTCAGGACAGCGGCCCGCTGCTCAT
AAGACTCGGCCTTAGAACCCCAGTATCAGCAGAAGGACATTTTAGGACGGGACTTGGGTGACTCTAGGGC
ACTGGTTTTCTTTCCAGAGAGCGGAACAGGCGAGGAAAAGTAGTCCCTTCTCGGCGATTCTGCGGAGGGA
TCTCCGTGGGGCGGTGAACGCCGATGATTATATAAGGACGCGCCGGGTGTGGCACAGCTAGTTCCGTCGC
AGCCGGGATTTGGGTCGCGGTTCTTGTTTGTGGATCGCTGTGATCGTCACTTGGTGAGTAGCGGGCTGCT
GGGCTGGCCGGGGCTTTCGTGGCCGCCGGGCCGCTCGGTGGGACGGAAGCGTGTGGAGAGACCGCCAAGG
GCTGTAGTCTGGGTCCGCGAGCAAGGTTGCCCTGAACTGGGGGTTGGGGGGAGCGCAGCAAAATGGCGGC
TGTTCCCGAGTCTTGAATGGAAGACGCTTGTGAGGCGGGCTGTGAGGTCGTTGAAACAAGGTGGGGGGCA
TGGTGGGCGGCAAGAACCCAAGGTCTTGAGCCCTTCGCTAATGCGGGAAAGCTCTTATTCGGGTGAGATG
GGCTGGGCACCATCTGGGGACCCTGACGTGAAGTTTGTCACTGACTGGAGAACTCGGTTTGTCGTCTGTT
GCGGGGGCGGCAGTTATGGCGGTGCCGTTGGGCAGTGCACCCGTACCTTTGGGAGCGCGCGCCCTCGTCG
TGTCGTGACGTCACCCGTTCTGTTGGCTTATAATGCAGGGTGGGGCCACCTGCCGGTAGGTGTGCGGTAG
GCTTTTCTCCGTCGCAGGACGCAGGGTTCGGGCCTAGGGTAGGCTCTCCTGAATCGACAGGCGCCGGACC
TCTGGTGAGGGGAGGGATAAGTGAGGCGTCAGTTTCTTTGGTCGGTTTTATGTACCTATCTTCTTAAGTA
GCTGAAGCTCCGGTTTTGAACTATGCGCTCGGGGTTGGCGAGTGTGTTTTGTGAAGTTTTTTAGGCACCT
TTTGAAATGTAATCATTTGGGTCAATATGTAATTTTCAGTGTTAGACTTGTAAATTGTCCGCTAAATTCT
GGCCGTTTTTGGCTTTTTTGTTAGACAACATGACCGAGTACAAGCCCACGGTGCGCCTCGCCACCCGCGA
CGACGTCCCCAGGGCCGTACGCACCCTCGCCGCCGCGTTCGCCGACTACCCCGCCACGCGCCACACCGTC
GATCCGGACCGCCACATCGAGCGGGTCACCGAGCTGCAAGAACTCTTCCTCACGCGCGTCGGGCTCGACA
TCGGCAAGGTGTGGGTCGCGGACGACGGCGCCGCGGTGGCGGTCTGGACCACGCCGGAGAGCGTCGAAGC
GGGGGCGGTGTTCGCCGAGATCGGCCCGCGCATGGCCGAGTTGAGCGGTTCCCGGCTGGCCGCGCAGCAA
CAGATGGAGGGCCTCCTGGCGCCGCACCGGCCCAAGGAGCCCGCGTGGTTCCTGGCCACCGTCGGCGTCT
CGCCCGACCACCAGGGCAAGGGTCTGGGCAGCGCCGTCGTGCTCCCCGGAGTGGAGGCCGCCGAGCGCGC
CGGGGTGCCCGCCTTCCTGGAGACCTCCGCGCCCCGCAACCTCCCCTTCTACGAGCGGCTCGGCTTCACC
GTCACCGCCGACGTCGAGGTGCCCGAAGGACCGCGCACCTGGTGCATGACCCGCAAGCCCGGTGCCTAGG
CTAGTATGTAAGCCTAGTCTTAGATAATAAAATCGCTATCCATCGAAGATGGATGTGTGTTGGTTTTTTG
TGTGTGTAACGCTAGGCGCGCCTGGTGTACCGAGAACGATCCTCTCAGTGCGAGTCTCGACGATCCATAT
CGTTGCTTGGCAGTCAGCCAGTCGGAATCCAGCTTGGGACCCAGGAAGTCCAATCGTCAGATATTGTACT
CAAGCCTGGTCACGGCAGCGTACCGATCTGTTTAAACCTAGATATTGATAGTCTGATCGGTCAACGTATA
ATCGAGTCCTAGCTTTTGCAAACATCTATCAAGAGACAGGATCAGCAGGAGGCTTTCGCATGAGTATTCA
ACATTTCCGTGTCGCCCTTATTCCCTTTTTTGCGGCATTTTGCCTTCCTGTTTTTGCTCACCCAGAAACG
CTGGTGAAAGTAAAAGATGCTGAAGATCAGTTGGGTGCGCGAGTGGGTTACATCGAACTGGATCTCAACA
GCGGTAAGATCCTTGAGAGTTTTCGCCCCGAAGAACGCTTTCCAATGATGAGCACTTTTAAAGTTCTGCT
ATGTGGCGCGGTATTATCCCGTATTGACGCCGGGCAAGAGCAACTCGGTCGCCGCATACACTATTCTCAG
AATGACTTGGTTGAGTATTCACCAGTCACAGAAAAGCATCTTACGGATGGCATGACAGTAAGAGAATTAT
GCAGTGCTGCCATAACCATGAGTGATAACACTGCGGCCAACTTACTTCTGACAACGATTGGAGGACCGAA
GGAGCTAACCGCTTTTTTGCACAACATGGGGGATCATGTAACTCGCCTTGATCGTTGGGAACCGGAGCTG
AATGAAGCCATACCAAACGACGAGCGTGACACCACGATGCCTGTAGCAATGGCAACAACCTTGCGTAAAC
TATTAACTGGCGAACTACTTACTCTAGCTTCCCGGCAACAGTTGATAGACTGGATGGAGGCGGATAAAGT
TGCAGGACCACTTCTGCGCTCGGCCCTTCCGGCTGGCTGGTTTATTGCTGATAAATCTGGAGCCGGTGAG
CGTGGGTCTCGCGGTATCATTGCAGCACTGGGGCCAGATGGTAAGCCCTCCCGTATCGTAGTTATCTACA
CGACGGGGAGTCAGGCAACTATGGATGAACGAAATAGACAGATCGCTGAGATAGGTGCCTCACTGATTAA
GCATTGGTAACCGATTCTAGGTGCATTGGCGCAGAAAAAAATGCCTGATGCGACGCTGCGCGTCTTATAC
TCCCACATATGCCAGATTCAGCAACGGATACGGCTTCCCCAACTTGCCCACTTCCATACGTGTCCTCCTT
ACCAGAAATTTATCCTTAAGATCCCGAATCGTTTAAACTCGACTCTGGCTCTATCGAATCTCCGTCGTTT
CGAGCTTACGCGAACAGCCGTGGCGCTCATTTGCTCGTCGGGCATCGAATCTCGTCAGCTATCGTCAGCT
TACCTTTTTGGCAGCGATCGCGGCTCCCGACATCTTGGACCATTAGCTCCACAGGTATCTTCTTCCCTCT
AGTGGTCATAACAGCAGCTTCAGCTACCTCTCAATTCAAAAAACCCCTCAAGACCCGTTTAGAGGCCCCA
AGGGGTTATGCTATCAATCGTTGCGTTACACACACAAAAAACCAACACACATCCATCTTCGATGGATAGC
GATTTTATTATCTAACTGCTGATCGAGTGTAGCCAGATCTAGTAATCAATTACGGGGTCATTAGTTCATA
GCCCATATATGGAGTTCCG
Features (pLannotate 1.2.2; 21 found; start..end, strand, type, name):
      1..304     +  enhancer       CMV enhancer: human cytomegalovirus immediate early enhancer
    377..394     -  promoter       CMV promoter (fragment): human cytomegalovirus (CMV) immediate early promoter
    457..508     +  promoter       CMVd2 promoter: truncated human cytomegalovirus (CMV) immediate early promoter that yields moderately reduced expression relative to the full-length promoter
    583..1407    +  CDS            AP3A_SARS2: Experimental evidence at protein level: Swiss-Prot protein existence level 1. Plays a role in virus egress via lysosomal trafficking (PubMed:33157038, PubMed:33422265). Forms homotetrameric ion channels (viroporin) localized at endosomes and lysosomes, that may induce deacidification of lysosomes thereby allowing safe virion egress through lysosomal trafficking (By similarity) (PubMed:33157038, PubMed:33422265). Also blocks formation of autolysosomes through binding and sequestering host TMUB1/HOPS on late endosomes. This prevents fusion of autophagosomes with lysosomes, disrupting autophagy a
   1435..1451    +  CDS            CBP (fragment): calmodulin-binding peptide derived from skeletal muscle myosin light chain kinase; binds calmodulin with nanomolar affinity in the presence of calcium
   1559..1680    -  polyA_signal   SV40 poly(A) signal: SV40 polyadenylation signal
   1703..1772    -  CDS            large T antigen (fragment): large T antigen from SV40 (simian virus 40)
   1795..1841    +  terminator     T7 terminator: transcription terminator for bacteriophage T7 RNA polymerase
   1871..2007    +  terminator     rrnG terminator: transcription terminator from the E. coli ribosomal RNA rrnG operon (Albrechtsen et al., 1991)
   2052..2123    +  misc_feature   3' β-globin insulator: insulator downstream of the human β-globin locus (Farrell et al., 2002)
   2349..2937    -  rep_origin     ori: high-copy-number ColE1/pMB1/pBR322/pUC origin of replication
   3109..3173    -  CDS            bla(M) (fragment): β-lactamase lacking the signal sequence; bla(M); allows cytosolic expression of β-lactamase
   3437..4646    +  promoter       UbC promoter: human ubiquitin C promoter
   4650..5247    +  CDS            PuroR (fragment): puromycin N-acetyltransferase; pac from Streptomyces; confers resistance to puromycin
   5276..5324    +  polyA_signal   poly(A) signal: synthetic polyadenylation signal
   5590..6450    +  CDS            AmpR: β-lactamase; bla; confers resistance to ampicillin, carbenicillin, and related antibiotics
   6463..6599    +  terminator     rrnG terminator: transcription terminator from the E. coli ribosomal RNA rrnG operon (Albrechtsen et al., 1991)
   6751..6822    +  misc_feature   5' β-globin insulator: insulator upstream of the human β-globin locus (Farrell et al., 2002)
   6827..6873    -  terminator     T7 terminator: transcription terminator for bacteriophage T7 RNA polymerase
   6891..6939    -  polyA_signal   poly(A) signal: synthetic polyadenylation signal
   6970..7019    +  enhancer       CMV enhancer (fragment): human cytomegalovirus immediate early enhancer
