[The description below was written by a language model from this plasmid's Addgene catalogue record and pLannotate feature annotations shown in this document.]
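Description:
pGBW-m4134056 is a mammalian expression plasmid built on the pTwist_CMV_Puro_6 backbone that carries the wild-type ORF3a coding sequence of SARS-CoV-2. It is propagated in E. coli as a high-copy plasmid through a ColE1/pUC-type origin and is selected with ampicillin via a full-length β-lactamase gene. A short additional β-lactamase fragment is also annotated and appears to be a backbone remnant. For selection in mammalian cells, a separate cassette places puromycin N-acetyltransferase under the human ubiquitin C promoter, followed by a synthetic poly(A) signal.

The payload is driven by the human cytomegalovirus immediate early enhancer and promoter, which the automated annotation detects as an enhancer plus promoter fragments spanning the plasmid's numbering origin. The ORF3a open reading frame follows. According to the annotation, it encodes the viral accessory protein that forms viroporin-type ion channels at endosomes and lysosomes and that is implicated in virion egress and in blocking autophagosome–lysosome fusion. The catalogue record lists a backbone-encoded C-terminal tag made up of a TEV protease cleavage site and a calmodulin-binding peptide. The feature table picks up only a fragment of the CBP immediately downstream of the insert and does not annotate the TEV site. Such a tag would typically allow calcium-dependent capture on calmodulin resin and its later removal by TEV protease.

Transcription ends at an SV40 polyadenylation signal. Bacterial T7 and rrnG terminators and β-globin insulator elements flank the expression units, presumably to limit read-through and interference between cassettes. The record supports use for transient or puromycin-selected stable expression of tagged ORF3a in mammalian cells, for example in functional or interaction studies.
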