Addgene plasmid #152060: pGBW-m4134056
Purpose: Mammalian expression plasmid for SARS-CoV-2 ORF3a protein
Depositing lab: Ginkgo Bioworks & Benjie Chen. Depositing organization: Ginkgo Bioworks.
Backbone
  Vector backbone: pTwist_CMV_Puro_6
  Backbone size w/o insert (bp): 6080
  Vector type: Mammalian Expression
  Selectable markers: Puromycin
Growth in bacteria
  Bacterial resistance: Ampicillin, 100 μg/mL
  Growth temperature: 37°C
  Growth strain: DH5alpha
  Copy number: High Copy
Gene/Insert
  Gene/Insert name: SARS-CoV-2 ORF3a protein
  Species: Severe acute respiratory syndrome coronavirus 2
  Insert size (bp): 821
  Mutation: wt
  Entrez Gene: ORF3a (a.k.a. GU280_gp03)
  Promoter: CMV
  Tag / fusion protein: Cleavable TEV;CBP (C terminal on backbone)
  Cloning method: Unknown
Resource information
  A portion of this plasmid was derived from a plasmid made by: GinkgoBioworks
Depositor comments: NCBI reference sequence: YP_009724391.1
How to cite: pGBW-m4134056 was a gift from Ginkgo Bioworks & Benjie Chen (Addgene plasmid # 152060 ; http://n2t.net/addgene:152060 ; RRID:Addgene_152060)
